Addgene plasmid #59449: pSRKBB-empty
Purpose: (Empty Backbone) Contains BioBrick prefixed and suffixed insert with a modified lac promoter, Shine-Delgarno sequence, 5’ & 3’ MCS, 3’ 6xHis tag.
Depositing lab: Claudia Schmidt-dannert. Depositing organization: University of Minnesota.
Backbone
  Vector backbone: pSRK21
  Backbone size (bp): 5417
  Modifications to backbone: We removed all BioBrick™ incompatible sites from pSRK21, as well as sites incompatible with our in-house optimized BioBrick™ system: EcoRI, 2 x NcoI and BglII. We removed the original MCS and replaced it with our optimized BioBrick™ insert.
  Vector type: Bacterial Expression
  Promoter: modified lac
Growth in bacteria
  Bacterial resistance: Kanamycin, 25 μg/mL
  Growth temperature: 37°C
  Growth strain: DH5alpha
  Growth instructions: 30 µg/mL kanamycin; 37C for propagation in E. coli. JM109 E. coli can also be used. Rhodococcus opacus strain PD630 is recommended- minimum 50 µg/mL kanamycin. Grow at 30 C when using R. opacus PD630. Depositor growth data show that up to 300 µg/mL kanamycin permits growth.
  Copy number: Unknown
Gene/Insert
  Cloning method: Restriction Enzyme
  Sequencing primers: 5′ TTCATTAATGCAGCTGGCACGAC; 3′ TCTGCGGACTGGCTTTCTACG
Resource information
  A portion of this plasmid was derived from a plasmid made by: The plasmid backbone used to derive this plasmid was pSRK21. We received this backbone from Miroslav Pátek at the Institute of Microbiology AS CR, Czech Republic
Terms and licenses: Academic/Nonprofit Terms; Industry Terms: Not Available to Industry
How to cite: pSRKBB-empty was a gift from Claudia Schmidt-dannert (Addgene plasmid # 59449 ; http://n2t.net/addgene:59449 ; RRID:Addgene_59449)
