[The description below was written by a language model from this plasmid's Addgene catalogue record and pLannotate feature annotations shown in this document.]
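Description:
pSRKBB-empty is an empty bacterial expression backbone derived from pSRK21 and adapted for BioBrick-style assembly. The catalogue entry indicates use both in E. coli, for propagation, and in Rhodococcus opacus PD630, the recommended strain, so it functions as a shuttle vector. In the annotated 5,746 nt depositor sequence, replication in E. coli is provided by a high-copy ColE1/pUC-type origin. A ctRNA matching the pGA1 family is also detected; such countertranscript RNAs regulate replication in pGA1-type plasmids, suggesting a second replicon that would serve the actinobacterial host, although the record does not describe it explicitly. Selection in both hosts is by kanamycin through the Tn5-derived neo (nptII) gene. The adjacent fragments of the ble gene, Tn5 transposase and an IS1086 transposase appear to be non-functional remnants carried along with the resistance cassette.

To build the vector, the depositors removed the restriction sites that conflict with BioBrick standards and with their in-house optimized system (EcoRI, two NcoI sites and BglII). They also deleted the original multiple cloning site and replaced it with a BioBrick prefix- and suffix-flanked cassette. This cassette contains a modified lac promoter, a Shine-Dalgarno sequence, 5' and 3' multiple cloning sites, and a 3' 6xHis tag, so an inserted coding sequence can be expressed with a C-terminal affinity tag. The feature table confirms a CAP binding site and lac promoter upstream of the His tag. Only a short lacI fragment is present, so the plasmid does not encode a functional repressor. The stated backbone size (5,417 bp) is smaller than the full sequence, consistent with the added cassette. The vector is intended for restriction-based cloning and modular assembly of genes for expression in E. coli or Rhodococcus.
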