Features (pLannotate 1.2.2; 11 found; start..end, strand, type, name):
      4..282     +  CDS            tnpA (fragment): TN5P_ECOLX - Also known as tnp. Experimental evidence at protein level: Swiss-Prot protein existence level 1. Mediates transposition of transposon Tn5 by a 'cut and paste' mechanism. First, the monomeric transposase binds the 19 bp inverted DNA repeats flanking the transposon. Then, dimerization of the DNA- bound transposase creates a synaptic DNA complex. After nicking of the first DNA strand, excision of the transposon proceeds through a series of intermediates. The transposase then mediates the insertion of the transposon at a new site by strand transfer. The activity of the wild- type tran
   1411..1489    -  ncRNA          ctRNA pGA1: Accession: RF00236 - ctRNA
   3338..3472    +  CDS            IS1086 (fragment): TRA8_CUPMC - Protein inferred from homology: Swiss-Prot protein existence level 3. Required for the transposition of the insertion element. From Cupriavidus metallidurans (strain ATCC 43123 / DSM 2839 / NBRC 102507 / CH34) (Ralstonia metallidurans).
   3488..4279    +  CDS            neo: KKA2_KLEPN - Also known as kan, nptII. Experimental evidence at protein level: Swiss-Prot protein existence level 1. Resistance to kanamycin, neomycin, paromomycin, ribostamycin, butirosin and gentamicin B. From Klebsiella pneumoniae.
   4303..4455    +  CDS            ble (fragment): BLE_KLEPN - Experimental evidence at protein level: Swiss-Prot protein existence level 1. Binding protein with a strong affinity to the bleomycin family of antibiotics. Binds to CL990; an antimitotic-antibiotic compound. From Klebsiella pneumoniae.
   4566..5154    +  rep_origin     ori: high-copy-number ColE1/pMB1/pBR322/pUC origin of replication
   5337..5416    +  CDS            lacI (fragment): lac repressor; lacI; The lac repressor binds to the lac operator to inhibit transcription in E. coli. This inhibition can be relieved by adding lactose or isopropyl-β-D-thiogalactopyranoside (IPTG).
   5476..5497    +  protein_bind   CAP binding site: CAP binding activates transcription in the presence of cAMP. E. coli catabolite activator protein
   5512..5542    +  promoter       lac promoter: promoter for the E. coli lac operon
   5664..5681    +  CDS            7xHis (fragment): 6xHis affinity tag
   5685..5721    -  misc_feature   bom (fragment): basis of mobility region from pBR322
>Addgene plasmid #59449 | pSRKBB-empty | depositor full sequence | sequence record 92571 | pSRKBB-empty sequence 5746 bps
GAGGAAGCGGAACACGTAGAAAGCCAGTCCGCAGAAACGGTGCTGACCCCGGATGAATGTCAGCTACTGG
GCTATCTGGACAAGGGAAAACGCAAGCGCAAAGAGAAAGCAGGTAGCTTGCAGTGGGCTTACATGGCGAT
AGCTAGACTGGGCGGTTTTATGGACAGCAAGCGAACCGGAATTGCCAGCTGGGGCGCCCTCTGGTAAGGT
TGGGAAGCCCTGCAAAGTAAACTGGATGGCTTTCTTGCCGCCAAGGATCTGATGGCGCAGGGGATCAAGA
TCAGTACTGCGGCGTCGCTGATCGCCCTGGCGACGTTGTGCGGGTGGCTTGTCCCTGAGGGCGCTGCGAC
AGATAGCTAAAAATCTGGGTCAGGATCGCCGTAGAGCGCGCGTCGTCGATTGGAGGCTTCCCCTTTGGTT
GACGGTCTTCAATCGCTCTACGGCGATCCTGACGCTTTTTTGTTGCGTACCGTCGATCGTTTTATTTCTG
TCGATCCCGAAAAAGTTTTTGCCTTTTGTAAAAAACTTCTCGGTCGCCCCGCAAATTTTCGATTCCAGAT
TTTTTAAAAACCAAGCCAGAAATACGACACACCGTTTGCAGATAATCTGTCTTTCGGAAAAATCAAGTGC
GATACAAAATTTTTAGCACCCCTGAGCTGCGCAAAGTCCCGCTTCGTGAAAATTTTCGTGCCGCGTGATT
TTCCGCCAAAAACTTTAACGAACGTTCGTTATAATGGTGTCATGACCTTCACGACGAAGTACTAAAATTG
GCCCGAATCATCAGCTATGGATCTCTCTGATGTCGCGCTGGAGTCCGACGCGCTCGATGCTGCCGTCGAT
TTAAAAACGGTGATCGGATTTTTCCGAGCTCTCGATACGACGGACGCGCCAGCATCACGAGACTGGGCCA
GTGCCGCGAGCGACCTAGAAACTCTCGTGGCGGATCTTGAGGAGCTGGCTGACGAGCTGCGTGCTCGGCC
AGCGCCAGGAGGACGCACAGTAGTGGAGGATGCAATCAGTTGCGCCTACTGCGGTGGCCTGATTCCTCCC
CGGCCTGACCCGCGAGGACGGCGCGCAAAATATTGCTCAGATGCGTGTCGTGCCGCAGCCAGCCGCGAGC
GCGCCAACAAACGCCACGCCGAGGAGCTGGAGGCGGCTAGGTCGCAAATGGCGCTGGAAGTGCGTCCCCC
GAGCGAAATTTTGGCAATGGTCGTCACAGAGCTGGAAGCGGCAGCGAGAATTATCGCGATCGTGGCGGTG
CCCGCAGGCATGACAAACATCGTAAATGCCGCGTTTCGTGTGCCGTGGCCGCCCAGGACGTGTCAGCGCC
GCCACCACCTGCACCGAATCGGCAGCAGCGTCGCGCGTCGAAAAAGCGCACAGGCGGCAAGAAGCGATAA
GCTGCACGAATACCTGAAAAATGTTGAACGCCCCGTGAGCGGTAACTCACAGGGCGTCGGCTAACCCCCA
GTCCAAACCTGGGAGAAAGCGCTCAAAAATGACTCTAGCGGATTCACGAGACATTGACACACCGGCCTGG
AAATTTTCCGCTGATCTGTTCGACACCCATCCCGAGCTCGCGCTGCGATCACGTGGCTGGACGAGCGAAG
ACCGCCGCGAGTTCCTCGCTCACCTGGGCAGAGAAAATTTCCAGGGCAGCAAGACCCGCGACTTCGCCAG
CGCTTGGATCAAAGACCCGGACACGGAGAAACACAGCCGAAGTTATACCGAGTTGGTTCAAAATCGCTTG
CCCGGTGCCAGTATGTTGCTCTGACGCACGCGCAGCACGCAGCCGTGCTTGTCCTGGACATTGATGTGCC
GAGCCACCAGGCCGGCGGGAAAATCGAGCACGTAAACCCCGAGGTCTACGCGATTTTGGAGCGCTGGGCA
CGCCTGGAAAAAGCGCCAGCTTGGATCGGCGTGAATCCACTGAGCGGGAAATGCCAGCTCATCTGGCTCA
TTGATCCGGTGTATGCCGCAGCAGGCATGAGCAGCCCGAATATGCGCCTGCTGGCTGCAACGACCGAGGA
AATGACCCGCGTTTTCGGCGCTGACCAGGCTTTTTCACATAGGCTGAGCCGTGGCCACTGCACTCTCCGA
CGATCCCAGCCGTACCGCTGGCATGCCCAGCACAATCGCGTGGATCGCCTAGCTGATCTTATGGAGGTTG
CTCGCATGATCTCAGGCACAGAAAAACCTAAAAAACGCTATGAGCAGGAGTTTTCTAGCGGACGGGCACG
TATCGAAGCGGCAAGAAAAGCCACTGCGGAAGCAAAAGCACTTGCCACGCTTGAAGCAAGCCTGCCGAGC
GCCGCTGAAGCGTCTGGAGAGCTGATCGACGGCGTCCGTGTCCTCTGGACTGCTCCAGGGCGTGCCGCCC
GTGATGAGACGGCTTTTCGCCACGCTTTGACTGTGGGATACCAGTTAAAAGCGGCTGGTGAGCGCCTAAA
AGACACCAAGGGTCATCGAGCCTACGAGCGTGCCTACACCGTCGCTCAGGCGGTCGGAGGAGGCCGTGAG
CCTGATCTGCCGCCGGACTGTGACCGCCAGACGGATTGGCCGCGACGTGTGCGCGGCTACGTCGCTAAAG
GCCAGCCAGTCGTCCCTGCTCGTCAGACAGAGACGCAGAGCCAGCCGAGGCGAAAAGCTCTGGCCACTAT
GGGAAGACGTGGCGGTAAAAAGGCCGCAGAACGCTGGAAAGACCCAAACAGTGAGTACGCCCGAGCACAG
CGAGAAAAACTAGCTAAGTCCAGTCAACGACAAGCTAGGAAAGCTAAAGGAAATCGCTTGACCATTGCAG
GTTGGTTTATGACTGTTGAGGGAGAGACTGGCTCGTGGCCGACAATCAATGAAGCTATGTCTGAATTTAG
CGTGTCACGTCAGACCGTGAATAGAGCACTTAAGGTCTGCGGGCATTGAACTTCCACGAGGACGCCGAAA
GCTTCCCAGTAAATGTGCCATCTCGTAGGCAGAAAACGGTTCCCCCGTAGGGTCTCTCTCTTGGCCTCCT
TTCTAGGTCGGGCTGATTGCTCTTGAAGCTCTCTAGGGGGGCTCACACCATAGGCAGATAACGTTCCCCA
CCGGCTCGCCTCGTAAGCGCACAAGGACTGCTCCCAAAGAGCTTCAAAGCCACTGCCGCGACTGCCTTCG
CGAAGCCTTGCCCCGCGGAAATTTCCTCCACCGAGTTCGTGCACACCCCTATGCCAAGCTTCTTTCACCC
TAAATTCGAGAGATTGGATTCTTACCGTGGAAATTCTTCGCAAAAATCGTCCCCTGATCGCCCTTGCGAC
GTTGGCGTCGGTGCCGCTGGTTGCGCTTGGCTTGACCGACTTGATCTGATCCTCATTCGCCGTGGCAGCG
TGGGTCGAATGAGAATACGAATGGATTGGTCAGGGATTTTTTCCCGAAGGGCACTAATTTTGCTAAAGTA
AGTGACGAAGAAGTTCAGCGGGCACAGGATCAAGAGACAGGATGAGGATCGTTTCGCATGATTGAACAAG
ATGGATTGCACGCAGGTTCTCCGGCCGCTTGGGTGGAGAGGCTATTCGGCTATGACTGGGCACAACAGAC
AATCGGCTGCTCTGATGCCGCCGTGTTCCGGCTGTCAGCGCAGGGGCGCCCGGTTCTTTTTGTCAAGACC
GACCTGTCCGGTGCCCTGAATGAACTCCAAGACGAGGCAGCGCGGCTATCGTGGCTGGCCACGACGGGCG
TTCCTTGCGCAGCTGTGCTCGACGTTGTCACTGAAGCGGGAAGGGACTGGCTGCTATTGGGCGAAGTGCC
GGGGCAGGATCTCCTGTCATCTCACCTTGCTCCTGCCGAGAAAGTATCCATCATGGCTGATGCAATGCGG
CGGCTGCATACGCTTGATCCGGCTACCTGCCCATTCGACCACCAAGCGAAACATCGCATCGAGCGAGCAC
GTACTCGGATGGAAGCCGGTCTTGTCGATCAGGATGATCTGGACGAAGAGCATCAGGGGCTCGCGCCAGC
CGAACTGTTCGCCAGGCTCAAGGCGCGGATGCCCGACGGCGAGGATCTCGTCGTGACCCACGGCGATGCC
TGCTTGCCGAATATCATGGTGGAAAATGGCCGCTTTTCTGGATTCATCGACTGTGGCCGGCTGGGTGTGG
CGGACCGCTATCAGGACATAGCGTTGGCTACCCGTGATATTGCTGAAGAGCTTGGCGGCGAATGGGCTGA
CCGCTTCCTCGTGCTTTACGGTATCGCCGCTCCCGATTCGCAGCGCATCGCCTTCTATCGCCTTCTTGAC
GAGTTCTTCTGAGCGGGACTCTGGGGTTCGAAATGACCGACCAAGCGACGCCCAACCTGCCATCACGAGA
TTTCGATTCCACCGCCGCCTTCTATGAAAGGTTGGGCTTCGGAATCGTTTTCCGGGACGCCGGCTGGATG
ATCCTCCAGCGCGGGGATCTCATGCTGGAGTTCTTCGCCCACCCCAAAAGGATCTAGGTGAAGATCCTTT
TTGATAATCTCATGACCAAAATCCCTTAACGTGAGTTTTCGTTCCACTGAGCGTCAGACCCCGTAGAAAA
GATCAAAGGATCTTCTTGAGATCCTTTTTTTCTGCGCGTAATCTGCTGCTTGCAAACAAAAAAACCACCG
CTACCAGCGGTGGTTTGTTTGCCGGATCAAGAGCTACCAACTCTTTTTCCGAAGGTAACTGGCTTCAGCA
GAGCGCAGATACCAAATACTGTCCTTCTAGTGTAGCCGTAGTTAGGCCACCACTTCAAGAACTCTGTAGC
ACCGCCTACATACCTCGCTCTGCTAATCCTGTTACCAGTGGCTGCTGCCAGTGGCGATAAGTCGTGTCTT
ACCGGGTTGGACTCAAGACGATAGTTACCGGATAAGGCGCAGCGGTCGGGCTGAACGGGGGGTTCGTGCA
CACAGCCCAGCTTGGAGCGAACGACCTACACCGAACTGAGATACCTACAGCGTGAGCATTGAGAAAGCGC
CACGCTTCCCGAAGGGAGAAAGGCGGACAGGTATCCGGTAAGCGGCAGGGTCGGAACAGGAGAGCGCACG
AGGGAGCTTCCAGGGGGAAACGCCTGGTATCTTTATAGTCCTGTCGGGTTTCGCCACCTCTGACTTGAGC
GTCGATTTTTGTGATGCTCGTCAGGGGGGCGGAGCCTATGGAAAAACGCCAGCAACGCGGCCTTTTTACG
GTTCCTGGCCTTTTGCTGGCCTTTTGCTCACATGTTCTTTCCTGCGTTATCCCCTGATTCTGTGGATAAC
CGTATTACCGCCTTTGAGTGAGCTGATACCGCTCGCCGCAGCCGAACGACCGAGCGCAGCGAGTCAGTGA
GCGAGGAAGCGGAAGAGCGCCCAATACGCAAACCGCCTCTCCCCGCGCGTTGGCCGATTCATTAATGCAG
CTGGCACGACAGGTTTCCCGACTGGAGAATTCATCCTGAACTTATCTAGACCCGACTGGAAAGCGGGCAG
TGAGCGCAACGCAATTAATGTGAGTTAGCTCACTCATTAGGCACCCCAGGCTTTACACTTTATGCTTCCG
GCTCGTATGTTGTGTGGAATTGTGAGCGTCTAGTAGAAGGAGGAGATCTGGATCCATATGGGCGGTTGAT
AAGATATCGAAAAGCTTGATGGTACCGAGGTCGACGACATGCATCCATGGCGGCCGCCTCGAGCATCACC
ATCACCATCACTGATTCTCCTTACGCATCTGTGCGGTATTTCACACCGCATGTACTAGTTAACTTCAGGA
CCTGCA
