>Addgene plasmid #59449 | pSRKBB-empty | addgene partial sequence | sequence record 95317 | MoCloF 5'-agcgaggaagcggaagagcg-3'
GATTCATTAATGCAGCTGGCACGACAGGTTTCCCGACTGGAGAATTCATCCTGAACTTATCTAGACCCGA
CTGGAAAGCGGGCAGTGAGCGCAACGCAATTAATGTGAGTTAGCTCACTCATTAGGCACCCCAGGCTTTA
CACTTTATGCTTCCGGCTCGTATGTTGTGTGGAATTGTGAGCGTCTAGTAGAAGGAGGAGATCTGGATCC
ATATGGGCGGTTGATAAGATATCGAAAAGCTTGATGGTACCGAGGTCGACGACATGCATCCATGGCGGCC
GCCTCGAGCATCACCATCACCATCACTGATTCTCCTTACGCATCTGTGCGGTATTTCACACCGCATGTAC
TAGTTAACTTCAGGACCTGCAGAGGAAGCGGAACACGTAGAAAGCCAGTCCGCAGAAACGGTGCTGACCC
CGGATGAATGTCAGCTACTGGGCTATCTGGACAAGGGAAAACGCAAGCGCAAAGAGAAAGCAGGTAGCTT
GCAGTGGGCTTACATGGCGATAGCTAGACTGGGCGGTTTTATGGACAGCAAGCGAACCGGAATTGCCAGC
TGGGGCGCCCTCTGGTAAGGTTGGGAAGCCCTGCAAAGTAAACTGGATGGCTTTCTTGCCGCCAAGGATC
TGATGGCGCAGGGGATCAAGATCAGTACTGCGGCGTCGCTGATCGCCCTCGCGACGTTGTGCGGGTGGCT
TGTCCCTGAGGGCGCTGCGACAGATAGCTAAAAATCTGCGTCAGGATC
